>Addgene plasmid #103683 | LSB-hsa-miR-625-5p | depositor full sequence | sequence record 196414 | Full Sequence
AATTGAGGGGATAACGCAGGAAAGAACATGTGAGCAAAAGGCCAGCAAAAGGCCAGGAACCGTAAAAAGG
CCGCGTTGCTGGCGTTTTTCCATAGGCTCCGCCCCCCTGACGAGCATCACAAAAATCGACGCTCAAGTCA
GAGGTGGCGAAACCCGACAGGACTATAAAGATACCAGGCGTTTCCCCCTGGAAGCTCCCTCGTGCGCTCT
CCTGTTCCGACCCTGCCGCTTACCGGATACCTGTCCGCCTTTCTCCCTTCGGGAAGCGTGGCGCTTTCTC
ATAGCTCACGCTGTAGGTATCTCAGTTCGGTGTAGGTCGTTCGCTCCAAGCTGGGCTGTGTGCACGAACC
CCCCGTTCAGCCCGACCGCTGCGCCTTATCCGGTAACTATCGTCTTGAGTCCAACCCGGTAAGACACGAC
TTATCGCCACTGGCAGCAGCCACTGGTAACAGGATTAGCAGAGCGAGGTATGTAGGCGGTGCTACAGAGT
TCTTGAAGTGGTGGCCTAACTACGGCTACACTAGAAGAACAGTATTTGGTATCTGCGCTCTGCTGAAGCC
AGTTACCTTCGGAAAAAGAGTTGGTAGCTCTTGATCCGGCAAACAAACCACCGCTGGTAGCGGTGGTTTT
TTTGTTTGCAAGCAGCAGATTACGCGCAGAAAAAAAGGATCTCAAGAAGATCCTTTGATCTTTTCTACGG
GGTCTGACGCTCAGTGGAACGAAAACTCACGTTAAGGGATTTTGGTCATGAGATTATCAAAAAGGATCTT
CACCTAGATCCTTTTAAATTAAAAATGAAGTTTTAAATCAATCTAAAGTATATATGAGTAAACTTGGTCT
GACAGTTACCAATGCTTAATCAGTGAGGCACCTATCTCAGCGATCTGTCTATTTCGTTCATCCATAGTTG
CCTGACTCCCCGTCGTGTAGATAACTACGATACGGGAGGGCTTACCATCTGGCCCCAGTGCTGCAATGAT
ACCGCGAGAACCACGCTCACCGGCTCCAGATTTATCAGCAATAAACCAGCCAGCCGGAAGGGCCGAGCGC
AGAAGTGGTCCTGCAACTTTATCCGCCTCCATCCAGTCTATTAATTGTTGCCGGGAAGCTAGAGTAAGTA
GTTCGCCAGTTAATAGTTTGCGCAACGTTGTTGCCATTGCTACAGGCATCGTGGTGTCACGCTCGTCGTT
TGGTATGGCTTCATTCAGCTCCGGTTCCCAACGATCAAGGCGAGTTACATGATCCCCCATGTTGTGCAAA
AAAGCGGTTAGCTCCTTCGGTCCTCCGATCGTTGTCAGAAGTAAGTTGGCCGCAGTGTTATCACTCATGG
TTATGGCAGCACTGCATAATTCTCTTACTGTCATGCCATCCGTAAGATGCTTTTCTGTGACTGGTGAGTA
CTCAACCAAGTCATTCTGAGAATAGTGTATGCGGCGACCGAGTTGCTCTTGCCCGGCGTCAATACGGGAT
AATACCGCGCCACATAGCAGAACTTTAAAAGTGCTCATCATTGGAAAACGTTCTTCGGGGCGAAAACTCT
CAAGGATCTTACCGCTGTTGAGATCCAGTTCGATGTAACCCACTCGTGCACCCAACTGATCTTCAGCATC
TTTTACTTTCACCAGCGTTTCTGGGTGAGCAAAAACAGGAAGGCAAAATGCCGCAAAAAAGGGAATAAGG
GCGACACGGAAATGTTGAATACTCATACTCTTCCTTTTTCAATATTATTGAAGCATTTATCAGGGTTATT
GTCTCATGAGCGGATACATATTTGAATGTAGCTCCGAATTTCTCGAGGGCTTGTCGACGACGGCGGTCTC
CGTCGTCAGGATCATGAATTCGACCCGCCTGCCACCATGACCGAGTACAAGCCCACGGTGCGCCTCGCCA
CCCGCGACGACGTCCCCCGGGCCGTACGCACCCTCGCCGCCGCGTTCGCCGACTACCCCGCCACGCGCCA
CACCGTCGACCCGGACCGCCACATCGAGCGGGTCACCGAGCTGCAAGAACTCTTCCTCACGCGCGTCGGG
CTCGACATCGGCAAGGTGTGGGTCGCGGACGACGGCGCCGCGGTGGCGGTCTGGACCACGCCGGAGAGCG
TCGAAGCGGGGGCGGTGTTCGCCGAGATCGGCCCGCGCATGGCCGAGTTGAGCGGTTCCCGGCTGGCCGC
GCAGCAACAGATGGAAGGCCTCCTGGCGCCGCACCGGCCCAAGGAGCCCGCGTGGTTCCTGGCCACCGTC
GGCGTCTCGCCCGACCACCAGGGCAAGGGTCTGGGCAGCGCCGTCGTGCTCCCCGGAGTGGAGGCGGCCG
AGCGCGCCGGGGTGCCCGCCTTCCTGGAGACATCCGCGCCCCGCAACCTCCCCTTCTACGAGCGGCTCGG
CTTCACCGTCACCGCCGACGTCGAGGTGCCCGAAGGACCGCGCACCTGGTGCATGACCCGCAAGCCCGGT
GCCTGATACGCGTGAATTCACTCCTCAGGTGCAGGCTGCCTATCAGAAGGTGGTGGCTGGTGTGGCCAAT
GCCCTGGCTCACAAATACCACTGAGATCTTTTTCCCTCTGCCAAAAATTATGGGGACATCATGAAGCCCC
TTGAGCATCTGACTTCTGGCTAATAAAGGAAATTTATTTTCATTGCAATAGTGTGTTGGAATTTTTTGTG
TCTCTCACTCGGAAGGACATATGGGAGGGCAAATCATTTAAAACATCAGAATGAGTATTTGGTTTAGAGT
TTGGCAACATATGCCCATATGCTGGCTGCCATGAACAAAGGTTGGCTATAAAGAGGTCATCAGTATATGA
AACAGCCCCCTGCTGTCCATTCCTTATTCCATAGAAAAGCCTTGACTTGAGGTTAGATTTTTTTTATATT
TTGTTTTGTGTTATTTTTTTCTTTAACATCCCTAAAATTTTCCTTACATGTTTTACTAGCCAGATTTTTC
CTCCTCTCCTGACTACTCCCAGTCATAGCTGTCCCTCTTCTCTTATGGAGATCCCTCGACCTGCAGCCCA
AGCTTGAATTCTCTAGAATTACCCTGTTATCCCTATGCTTGGTTTACCGAGCTCTTATTGGTTTTCAAAC
TTCATTGACTGTGCCCAACGCGCCTGGGAGCTCACGGGGACAGCCCCCCCCCAAAGCCCCCAGGGATGTA
ATTACGTCCCTCCCCCGCTAGGGGGCAGCAGCGAGCCGCCCGGGGCTCCGCTCCGGTCCGGCGCTCCCCC
CGCATCCCCGAGCCGGCAGCGTGCGGGGACAGCCCGGGCACGGGGAAGGTGGCACGGGATCGCTTTCCTC
TGAACGCTTCTCGCTGCTCTTTGAGCCTGCAGACACCTGGGGGGATACGGGGAAAAAGCTAGGCTGAAAG
ACCGGTTCTTAGAATGACACGCGCCTGGGAGCTCACGGGGACAGCCCCCCCCCAAAGCCCCCAGGGATGT
AATTACGTCCCTCCCCCGCTAGGGGGCAGCAGCGAGCCGCCCGGGGCTCCGCTCCGGTCCGGCGCTCCCC
CCGCATCCCCGAGCCGGCAGCGTGCGGGGACAGCCCGGGCACGGGGAAGGTGGCACGGGATCGCTTTCCT
CTGAACGCTTCTCGCTGCTCTTTGAGCCTGCAGACACCTGGGGGGATACGGGGAAAAAGCTAACTTCTGA
GACGACAACTTTGTATAGAAAAGTTGGCTCCGAATTCGCCCTTGACAGCAGAGATCCAGTTTGGTTAATT
AATTGGCTCCGGTGCCCGTCAGTGGGCAGAGCGCACATCGCCCACAGTCCCCGAGAAGTTGTGGGGAGGG
GTCGGCAATTGAACCGGTGCCTAGAGAAGGTGGCGCGGGGTAAACTGGGAAAGTGATGTCGTGTACTGGC
TCCGCCTTTTTCCCGAGGGTGGGGGAGAACCGTATATAAGTGCAGTAGTCGCCGTGAACGTTCTTTTTCG
CAACGGGTTTGCCGCCAGAACACAGGTAAGTGCCGTGTGTGGTTCCCGCGGGCCTGGCCTCTTTACGGGT
TATGGCCCTTGCGTGCCTTGAATTACTTCCACCTGGCTGCAGTACGTGATTCTTGATCCCGAGCTTCGGG
TTGGAAGTGGGTGGGAGAGTTCGAGGCCTTGCGCTTAAGGAGCCCCTTCGCCTCGTGCTTGAGTTGAGGC
CTGGCCTGGGCGCTGGGGCCGCCGCGTGCGAATCTGGTGGCACCTTCGCGCCTGTCTCGCTGCTTTCGAT
AAGTCTCTAGCCATTTAAAATTTTTGATGACCTGCTGCGACGCTTTTTTTCTGGCAAGATAGTCTTGTAA
ATGCGGGCCAAGATCTGCACACTGGTATTTCGGTTTTTGGGGCCGCGGGCGGCGACGGGGCCCGTGCGTC
CCAGCGCACATGTTCGGCGAGGCGGGGCCTGCGAGCGCGGCCACCGAGAATCGGACGGGGGTAGTCTCAA
GCTGGCCGGCCTGCTCTGGTGCCTGGCCTCGCGCCGCCGTGTATCGCCCCGCCCTGGGCGGCAAGGCTGG
CCCGGTCGGCACCAGTTGCGTGAGCGGAAAGATGGCCGCTTCCCGGCCCTGCTGCAGGGAGCTCAAAATG
GAGGACGCGGCGCTCGGGAGAGCGGGCGGGTGAGTCACCCACACAAAGGAAAAGGGCCTTTCCGTCCTCA
GCCGTCGCTTCATGTGACTCCACGGAGTACCGGGCGCCGTCCAGGCACCTCGATTAGTTCTCGAGCTTTT
GGAGTACGTCGTCTTTAGGTTGGGGGGAGGGGTTTTATGCGATGGAGTTTCCCCACACTGAGTGGGTGGA
GACTGAAGTTAGGCCAGCTTGGCACTTGATGTAATTCTCCTTGGAATTTGCCCTTTTTGAGTTTGGATCT
TGGTTCATTCTCAAGCCTCAGACAGTGGTTCAAAGTTTTTTTCTTCCATTTCAGGTGTCGTGAGAAGGGC
GAATTCGACCCAAGTTTGTACAAAAAAGCAGGCTGGATCCAGGTGCCACCATGGTGAGCGAGCTGATTAA
GGAGAACATGCACATGAAGCTGTACATGGAGGGCACCGTGAACAACCACCACTTCAAGTGCACATCCGAG
GGCGAAGGCAAGCCCTACGAGGGCACCCAGACCATGAGAATCAAGGCGGTCGAGGGCGGCCCTCTCCCCT
TCGCCTTCGACATCCTGGCTACCAGCTTCATGTACGGCAGCAAAACCTTCATCAACCACACCCAGGGCAT
CCCCGACTTCTTTAAGCAGTCCTTCCCCGAGGGCTTCACATGGGAGAGAGTCACCACATACGAAGATGGG
GGCGTGCTGACCGCTACCCAGGACACCAGCCTCCAGGACGGCTGCCTCATCTACAACGTCAAGATCAGAG
GGGTGAACTTCCCATCCAACGGCCCTGTGATGCAGAAGAAAACACTCGGCTGGGAGGCCTCCACCGAGAC
ACTGTACCCCGCTGACGGCGGCCTGGAAGGCAGAGCCGACATGGCCCTGAAGCTCGTGGGCGGGGGCCAC
CTGATCTGCAACCTTAAGACCACATACAGATCCAAGAAACCCGCTAAGAACCTCAAGATGCCCGGCGTCT
ACTATGTGGACAGGAGACTGGAAAGAATCAAGGAGGCCGACAAAGAGACATACGTCGAGCAGCACGAGGT
GGCTGTGGCCAGATACTGCGACCTCCCTAGCAAACTGGGGCACAAACTTAATTGAGAATTCTACCACCCA
GCTTTCTTGTACAAAGTGGTACGTCTCAAGACCAGAGGTCTCTGCTTGTAGATTTGGACTATAGAACTTT
CCCCCTGGACTATAGAACTTTCCCCCTGGACTATAGAACTTTCCCCCTGGACTATAGAACTTTCCCCCTC
AACCAGAAGAGACCTGTGCTTCACTCCTCAGGTGCAGGCTGCCTATCAGAAGGTGGTGGCTGGTGTGGCC
AATGCCCTGGCTCACAAATACCACTGAGATCTTTTTCCCTCTGCCAAAAATTATGGGGACATCATGAAGC
CCCTTGAGCATCTGACTTCTGGCTAATAAAGGAAATTTATTTTCATTGCAATAGTGTGTTGGAATTTTTT
GTGTCTCTCACTCGGAAGGACATATGGGAGGGCAAATCATTTAAAACATCAGAATGAGTATTTGGTTTAG
AGTTTGGCAACATATGCCCATATGCTGGCTGCCATGAACAAAGGTTGGCTATAAAGAGGTCATCAGTATA
TGAAACAGCCCCCTGCTGTCCATTCCTTATTCCATAGAAAAGCCTTGACTTGAGGTTAGATTTTTTTTAT
ATTTTGTTTTGTGTTATTTTTTTCTTTAACATCCCTAAAATTTTCCTTACATGTTTTACTAGCCAGATTT
TTCCTCCTCTCCTGACTACTCCCAGTCATAGCTGTCCCTCTTCTCTTATGGAGATCCCGAGCGGTGCGTT
TTTATGCTTGTAGTATTGTATAATGTTTTTAAGATCCAAGCTTCTGACCTCTTCTCTTCCTCCCACAGGG
CCTCGAGACAATTGCATCGATGGTACCAGTGAAAGTCTGCAATGAATTCGAGTTGGCGCGCCTGTCATTC
TAAATCTCTCTTTCAGCCTAAAGCTTTTTCCCCGTATCCCCCCAGGTGTCTGCAGGCTCAAAGAGCAGCG
AGAAGCGTTCAGAGGAAAGCGATCCCGTGCCACCTTCCCCGTGCCCGGGCTGTCCCCGCACGCTGCCGGC
TCGGGGATGCGGGGGGAGCGCCGGACCGGAGCGGAGCCCCGGGCGGCTCGCTGCTGCCCCCTAGCGGGGG
AGGGACGTAATTACATCCCTGGGGGCTTTGGGAGGGGGCTGTCCCCGTGAGCTCCCAGGCGCGCCTGTCA
TTCTAAATCTCTCTTTCAGCCTAAAGCTTTTTCCCCGTATCCCCCCAGGTGTCTGCAGGCTCAAAGAGCA
GCGAGAAGCGTTCAGAGGAAAGCGATCCCGTGCCACCTTCCCCGTGCCCGGGCTGTCCCCGCACGCTGCC
GGCTCGGGGATGCGGGGGGAGCGCCGGACCGGAGCGGAGCCCCGGGCGGCTCGCTGCTGCCCCCTAGCGG
GGGAGGGACGTAATTACATCCCTGGGGGCTTTGGGGGGGGGCTGTCCCCGTGAGCTCCCAGGCGCGCCAA
CTCGGTACCGTATCGATGTCGACGTTAACGCTAGTGATATCAACTTTGTATAGAAAAGTTGGCTCCGAAT
TCGCCCTTGACAGCAGAGATCCAGTTTGGTTAATTAATTGGCTCCGGTGCCCGTCAGTGGGCAGAGCGCA
CATCGCCCACAGTCCCCGAGAAGTTGTGGGGAGGGGTCGGCAATTGAACCGGTGCCTAGAGAAGGTGGCG
CGGGGTAAACTGGGAAAGTGATGTCGTGTACTGGCTCCGCCTTTTTCCCGAGGGTGGGGGAGAACCGTAT
ATAAGTGCAGTAGTCGCCGTGAACGTTCTTTTTCGCAACGGGTTTGCCGCCAGAACACAGGTAAGTGCCG
TGTGTGGTTCCCGCGGGCCTGGCCTCTTTACGGGTTATGGCCCTTGCGTGCCTTGAATTACTTCCACCTG
GCTGCAGTACGTGATTCTTGATCCCGAGCTTCGGGTTGGAAGTGGGTGGGAGAGTTCGAGGCCTTGCGCT
TAAGGAGCCCCTTCGCCTCGTGCTTGAGTTGAGGCCTGGCCTGGGCGCTGGGGCCGCCGCGTGCGAATCT
GGTGGCACCTTCGCGCCTGTCTCGCTGCTTTCGATAAGTCTCTAGCCATTTAAAATTTTTGATGACCTGC
TGCGACGCTTTTTTTCTGGCAAGATAGTCTTGTAAATGCGGGCCAAGATCTGCACACTGGTATTTCGGTT
TTTGGGGCCGCGGGCGGCGACGGGGCCCGTGCGTCCCAGCGCACATGTTCGGCGAGGCGGGGCCTGCGAG
CGCGGCCACCGAGAATCGGACGGGGGTAGTCTCAAGCTGGCCGGCCTGCTCTGGTGCCTGGCCTCGCGCC
GCCGTGTATCGCCCCGCCCTGGGCGGCAAGGCTGGCCCGGTCGGCACCAGTTGCGTGAGCGGAAAGATGG
CCGCTTCCCGGCCCTGCTGCAGGGAGCTCAAAATGGAGGACGCGGCGCTCGGGAGAGCGGGCGGGTGAGT
CACCCACACAAAGGAAAAGGGCCTTTCCGTCCTCAGCCGTCGCTTCATGTGACTCCACGGAGTACCGGGC
GCCGTCCAGGCACCTCGATTAGTTCTCGAGCTTTTGGAGTACGTCGTCTTTAGGTTGGGGGGAGGGGTTT
TATGCGATGGAGTTTCCCCACACTGAGTGGGTGGAGACTGAAGTTAGGCCAGCTTGGCACTTGATGTAAT
TCTCCTTGGAATTTGCCCTTTTTGAGTTTGGATCTTGGTTCATTCTCAAGCCTCAGACAGTGGTTCAAAG
TTTTTTTCTTCCATTTCAGGTGTCGTGAGAAGGGCGAATTCGACCCAAGTTTGTACAAAAAAGCAGGCTC
GCCACCATGGTGAGCAAGGGCGAGGAGCTGTTCACCGGGGTGGTGCCCATCCTGGTCGAGCTGGACGGCG
ACGTAAACGGCCACAAGTTCAGCGTGAGGGGCGAGGGCGAGGGCGATGCCACCAACGGCAAGCTGACCCT
GAAGTTCATCTGCACCACCGGCAAGCTGCCCGTGCCCTGGCCCACCCTCGTGACCACCCTGAGCCACGGC
GTGCAGTGCTTCGCCCGCTACCCCGACCACATGAAGCAGCACGACTTCTTCAAGTCCGCCATGCCCGAAG
GCTACGTCCAGGAGCGCACCATCTTCTTCAAGGACGACGGCACCTACAAGACCCGCGCCGAGGTGAAGTT
CGAGGGCGACACCCTAGTGAACCGCATCGAGCTGAAGGGCGTCGACTTCAAGGAGGACGGCAACATCCTG
GGGCACAAGCTGGAGTACAACTTCAACAGCCACAACATCTATATCATGGCCGTCAAGCAGAAGAACGGCA
TCAAGGTGAACTTCAAGATCCGCCACAACGTGGAGGACGGCAGCGTGCAGCTCGCCGACCACTACCAGCA
GAACACCCCCATCGGCGACGGCCCCGTGCTGCTGCCCGACAGCCACTACCTGAGCACCCAGTCCGTGCTG
AGCAAAGACCCCAACGAGAAGCGCGATCACATGGTCCTGCTGGAGTTCCGCACCGCCGCCGGGATCACTC
TCGGCATGGACGAGCTGTACAAGTAATACCACCCAGCTTTCTTGTACAAAGTGGTACGCGTGAATTCACT
CCTCAGGTGCAGGCTGCCTATCAGAAGGTGGTGGCTGGTGTGGCCAATGCCCTGGCTCACAAATACCACT
GAGATCTTTTTCCCTCTGCCAAAAATTATGGGGACATCATGAAGCCCCTTGAGCATCTGACTTCTGGCTA
ATAAAGGAAATTTATTTTCATTGCAATAGTGTGTTGGAATTTTTTGTGTCTCTCACTCGGAAGGACATAT
GGGAGGGCAAATCATTTAAAACATCAGAATGAGTATTTGGTTTAGAGTTTGGCAACATATGCCCATATGC
TGGCTGCCATGAACAAAGGTTGGCTATAAAGAGGTCATCAGTATATGAAACAGCCCCCTGCTGTCCATTC
CTTATTCCATAGAAAAGCCTTGACTTGAGGTTAGATTTTTTTTATATTTTGTTTTGTGTTATTTTTTTCT
TTAACATCCCTAAAATTTTCCTTACATGTTTTACTAGCCAGATTTTTCCTCCTCTCCTGACTACTCCCAG
TCATAGCTGTCCCTCTTCTCTTATGGAGATCCCTCGACCTGCAGCCCAAGCTTGGCGTAATCATGGTCAT
AGCTGTTTCCTGTGTGAAATTGTTATCCGCTCACAATTCCACACAACATACGAGCCGGAAGCATAAAGTG
TAAAGCCTGGGGTGCCTAATGAGTGAGCTAACTCACATTAATTGCGTTGCGCTCACTGCCCGCTTTCCAG
TCGGGAAACCTGTCGTGCCAGCGGATCGACAGTACTAAGCTTGGTCTAATACCCAATCTCTCGTCTTATC
CAGATGTTTTATACGCCTCTGGCCCGTGTCTCAAAATCTCTGATGTTACATTGCACAAGATAAAATAATA
TCATCATGAACAATAAAACTGTCTGCTTACATAAACAGTAATACAAGGGGTGTTATGAGCCATATTCAAC
GGGAAACGTCGAGGCCGCGATTAAATTCCAACATGGATGCTGATTTATATGGGTATAAATGGGCTCGCGA
TAATGTCGGGCAATCAGGTGCGACAATCTATCGCTTGTATGGGAAGCCCGATGCGCCAGAGTTGTTTCTG
AAACATGGCAAAGGTAGCGTTGCCAATGATGTTACAGATGAGATGGTCAGACTAAACTGGCTGACGGAAT
TTATGCCTCTTCCGACCATCAAGCATTTTATCCGTACTCCTGATGATGCATGGTTACTCACCACTGCGAT
CCCCGGAAAAACAGCATTCCAGGTATTAGAAGAATATCCTGATTCAGGTGAAAATATTGTTGATGCGCTG
GCAGTGTTCCTGCGCCGGTTGCATTCGATTCCTGTTTGTAATTGTCCTTTTAACAGCGATCGCGTATTTC
GTCTCGCTCAGGCGCAATCACGAATGAATAACGGTTTGGTTGATGCGAGTGATTTTGATGACGAGCGTAA
TGGCTGGCCTGTTGAACAAGTCTGGAAAGAAATGCATAAACTTTTGCCATTCTCACCGGATTCAGTCGTC
ACTCATGGTGATTTCTCACTTGATAACCTTATTTTTGACGAGGGGAAATTAATAGGTTGTATTGATGTTG
GACGAGTCGGAATCGCAGACCGATACCAGGATCTTGCCATCCTATGGAACTGCCTCGGTGAGTTTTCTCC
TTCATTACAGAAACGGCTTTTTCAAAAATATGGTATTGATAATCCTGATATGAATAAATTGCAGTTTCAT
TTGATGCTCGATGAGTTTTTCTAATCAGAATTGGTTAATTGGTTGTAACACTGGCAGAGCATTACGCTGA
CTTGACGGGACGGCGCAAGCTCATGACCAAAATCCCTTAACGTGAGTTACGCGTCGTTCCACTGAGCGTC
AGAGGTATCACTAGTATTACAGAGGTAAGTTATAACAGTCGCCTAACCC
Features (pLannotate 1.2.2; 28 found; start..end, strand, type, name):
     87..675     -  rep_origin     ori: high-copy-number ColE1/pMB1/pBR322/pUC origin of replication
    846..1706    -  CDS            AmpR: β-lactamase; bla; confers resistance to ampicillin, carbenicillin, and related antibiotics
   1707..1778    -  promoter       AmpR promoter: bla
   1857..2456    +  CDS            PuroR: puromycin N-acetyltransferase; pac from Streptomyces alboniger; confers resistance to puromycin
   2461..2541    +  CDS            HBB (fragment): HBB_PONPY - Experimental evidence at transcript level: Swiss-Prot protein existence level 2. Involved in oxygen transport from the lung to the various peripheral tissues. From Pongo pygmaeus (Bornean orangutan).
   2612..2667    +  polyA_signal   β-globin poly(A) signal: rabbit β-globin polyadenylation signal (Gil and Proudfoot, 1987)
   3646..3666    +  protein_bind   attB4: mutant version of attB; core recombination site for the Gateway® BP reaction BP Clonase™
   3734..3945    +  promoter       EF-1α core promoter: core promoter for human elongation factor EF-1α
   3946..4884    +  intron         EF-1α intron A: intron upstream of the start codon of human EF-1α
   4911..4931    +  protein_bind   attB1: mutant version of attB; core recombination site for the Gateway® BP reaction BP Clonase™
   4951..5646    +  CDS            mKate2: mKate2 is a basic (constitutively fluorescent) red fluorescent protein published in 2009, derived from Entacmaea quadricolor. It is reported to be a rapidly-maturing monomer with moderate acid sensitivity.
   5666..5690    -  protein_bind   attB2: mutant version of attB; recombination site for the Gateway® BP reaction BP Clonase™
   5830..5904    +  CDS            HBB (fragment): HBB_PONPY - Experimental evidence at transcript level: Swiss-Prot protein existence level 2. Involved in oxygen transport from the lung to the various peripheral tissues. From Pongo pygmaeus (Bornean orangutan).
   5975..6030    +  polyA_signal   β-globin poly(A) signal: rabbit β-globin polyadenylation signal (Gil and Proudfoot, 1987)
   6414..6439    +  misc_feature   SA: splice acceptor site
   7111..7131    +  protein_bind   attB4: mutant version of attB; core recombination site for the Gateway® BP reaction BP Clonase™
   7199..7410    +  promoter       EF-1α core promoter: core promoter for human elongation factor EF-1α
   7411..8349    +  intron         EF-1α intron A: intron upstream of the start codon of human EF-1α
   8376..8396    +  protein_bind   attB1: mutant version of attB; core recombination site for the Gateway® BP reaction BP Clonase™
   8407..9123    +  CDS            EBFP2: EBFP2 is a basic (constitutively fluorescent) blue fluorescent protein published in 2007, derived from Aequorea victoria. It is reported to be a rapidly-maturing monomer with moderate acid sensitivity.
   9131..9155    -  protein_bind   attB2: mutant version of attB; recombination site for the Gateway® BP reaction BP Clonase™
   9159..9239    +  CDS            HBB (fragment): HBB_PONPY - Experimental evidence at transcript level: Swiss-Prot protein existence level 2. Involved in oxygen transport from the lung to the various peripheral tissues. From Pongo pygmaeus (Bornean orangutan).
   9310..9365    +  polyA_signal   β-globin poly(A) signal: rabbit β-globin polyadenylation signal (Gil and Proudfoot, 1987)
   9748..9770    -  protein_bind   lac operator (fragment): The lac repressor binds to the lac operator to inhibit transcription in E. coli. This inhibition can be relieved by adding lactose or isopropyl-β-D-thiogalactopyranoside (IPTG). lac repressor encoded by lacI
   9774..9804    -  promoter       lac promoter: promoter for the E. coli lac operon
   9819..9840    -  protein_bind   CAP binding site: CAP binding activates transcription in the presence of cAMP. E. coli catabolite activator protein
   9853..9892    -  CDS            lacI (fragment): lac repressor; lacI; The lac repressor binds to the lac operator to inhibit transcription in E. coli. This inhibition can be relieved by adding lactose or isopropyl-β-D-thiogalactopyranoside (IPTG).
  10065..10874   +  CDS            KanR: aminoglycoside phosphotransferase; aph(3')-Ia; confers resistance to kanamycin in bacteria or G418 (Geneticin®) in eukaryotes
