[The description below was written by a language model from this plasmid's Addgene catalogue record and pLannotate feature annotations shown in this document.]
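Description:
LSB-hsa-miR-625-5p is a mammalian expression plasmid of about 11 kb, built on the Low Sensor Backbone (LSB). It serves as a fluorescent sensor of endogenous microRNA activity in synthetic biology work. In bacteria it replicates from a high-copy ColE1/pUC-type origin and carries both an ampicillin resistance gene (β-lactamase with its bla promoter) and a kanamycin resistance gene (aph(3')-Ia), so it is maintained under dual selection. A puromycin N-acetyltransferase coding sequence followed by a rabbit β-globin polyadenylation signal is also present for selecting mammalian cells. The feature table does not annotate a promoter for this cassette.

The payload consists of two parallel transcription units, each driven by the human EF-1α core promoter with its intron A and terminated by a β-globin poly(A) signal. One unit expresses the red fluorescent protein mKate2 and the other the blue fluorescent protein EBFP2. The attB4, attB1 and attB2 sites flanking the promoters and coding sequences are scars of Gateway-style modular assembly, and the record lists Gibson cloning for the insert. A target site for human miR-625-5p lies in the 3' UTR of the mKate2 transcript. It is not annotated in the feature table, but it presumably falls in the unannotated stretch between the mKate2 cassette's attB2 site and its β-globin sequence. When miR-625-5p is active in a transfected cell, it represses mKate2 while EBFP2 is unaffected. The mKate2-to-EBFP2 ratio therefore reports miRNA activity normalised for plasmid dose.

The depositor notes that the repeated poly(A) elements make the plasmid inherently unstable. The depositor also notes that the physical plasmid differs slightly from the deposited sequence, including short insertions flanking the puromycin coding region that do not impair selection.
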