Addgene plasmid #103683: LSB-hsa-miR-625-5p
Purpose: Used to sense miRNA activity using fluorescence based tools. hsa-miR-625-5p target in 3' UTR of of mKate. miRNA activity can be measured by the repression of mKate2 relative to EBFP2 fluorescent proteins . Plasmid is inherently unstable; please see Depositor Comments
Depositing lab: Ron Weiss. Depositing organization: Massachusetts Institute of Technology. Publication: A mixed antagonistic/synergistic miRNA repression model enables accurate predictions of multi-input miRNA sensor activity. Gam JJ, Babb J, Weiss R. Nat Commun. 2018 Jun 22;9(1):2430. doi: 10.1038/s41467-018-04575-0. PubMed 29934631.
Backbone
  Vector backbone: Low Sensor Backbone (LSB)
  Vector type: Mammalian Expression, Synthetic Biology
Growth in bacteria
  Bacterial resistance: Ampicillin and Kanamycin, 100 & 50 μg/mL
  Growth temperature: 30°C
  Growth strain: NEB Stable
  Copy number: High Copy
Gene/Insert
  Gene/Insert name: hsa-miR-625-5p target
  Species: H. sapiens (human)
  Entrez Gene: MIR625 (a.k.a. MIRN625, hsa-mir-625)
  Promoter: EF-1a
  Cloning method: Gibson Cloning
Terms and licenses: Academic/Nonprofit Terms; Industry Terms: Not Available to Industry
Depositor comments: Please note that this plasmid is inherently unstable due to a repeating poly A element. We recommend performing a diagnostic digest on multiple colonies upon receipt. The depositors would like to note the presence of several discrepancies between the depositor sequence and physical plasmid sequence. In particular, the sequences upstream and downstream of the puromycin coding region have 10 bp insertions which do not affect the ability to perform puromycin selection. The sequences for those regions within the physical plasmids are as follows: Upstream of Puro: GAATTCGACCGCCTGTCTCAAGGTGCCACC; Downstream of Puro: GCTTTGAGACTACGCGTGAATTCACTCCTC. Please contact if you are interested in this plasmid prior to placing an order.
How to cite: LSB-hsa-miR-625-5p was a gift from Ron Weiss (Addgene plasmid # 103683 ; http://n2t.net/addgene:103683 ; RRID:Addgene_103683)
