>Addgene plasmid #103683 | LSB-hsa-miR-625-5p | depositor partial sequence | sequence record 196415 | hsa-miR-625-5p target
GGACTATAGAACTTTCCCCCT
